Addgene plasmid #63833: pTd-4-15-13-8
Purpose: This plasmid is designed to validate the biophysical model of translational coupling
Depositing lab: Howard Salis. Depositing organization: Pennsylvania State University. Publication: A predictive biophysical model of translational coupling to coordinate and control protein expression in bacterial operons. Tian T, Salis HM. Nucleic Acids Res. 2015 Aug 18;43(14):7137-51. doi: 10.1093/nar/gkv635. Epub 2015 Jun 27. PubMed 26117546.
Backbone
  Vector backbone: FTV3
  Vector type: Bacterial Expression
Growth in bacteria
  Bacterial resistance: Chloramphenicol, 25 μg/mL
  Growth temperature: 37°C
  Growth strain: DH10B
  Copy number: High Copy
Gene/Insert
  Gene/Insert name: CFP, mRFP1 and GFPmut3b
  Species: Synthetic
  Mutation: The intergenic distance between each gene is -4 nt. The dG_coupling between CFP and RFP is -15kcal/mol, dG_coupling between RFP and GFP is -13kcal/mol. CFPRBS is around 50000 au
  Promoter: J23100
  Cloning method: Restriction Enzyme; 5′ cloning site unknown (unknown if destroyed); 3′ cloning site unknown (unknown if destroyed)
  Sequencing primers: 5′ Cat-R
Terms and licenses: Academic/Nonprofit Terms; Industry Terms: Not Available to Industry
How to cite: pTd-4-15-13-8 was a gift from Howard Salis (Addgene plasmid # 63833 ; http://n2t.net/addgene:63833 ; RRID:Addgene_63833)
