[The description below was written by a language model from this plasmid's Addgene catalogue record.]
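Description:
pTd-4-15-13-8 is a bacterial expression plasmid built on the FTV3 backbone, maintained at high copy number in E. coli (DH10B is the recorded propagation strain) and selected with chloramphenicol. The record does not name the origin of replication, and no feature table is provided, so the exact layout of backbone elements, terminators and cloning junctions cannot be described; the restriction sites used for assembly are listed as unknown.

The payload is a synthetic three-gene operon encoding the fluorescent reporters CFP, mRFP1 and GFPmut3b, transcribed from J23100, a strong constitutive sigma-70 promoter from the Anderson collection. The genes are arranged so that each intergenic distance is -4 nt, meaning that each downstream start codon overlaps the end of the preceding coding sequence, an arrangement that favours translational coupling, in which ribosomes translating or terminating on the upstream gene influence initiation on the next. The junctions were designed with defined coupling free energies: about -15 kcal/mol between CFP and RFP and about -13 kcal/mol between RFP and GFP. The CFP ribosome binding site is specified at a translation initiation rate of roughly 50,000 on the arbitrary unit scale used for such designs, setting a high level of upstream translation.

Because the three reporters are spectrally distinguishable, expression of each cistron can be read out separately from a single transcript. The plasmid is one member of a series made to validate a biophysical model of translational coupling, testing how upstream translation rate, intergenic distance and the energetics at the junctions determine downstream protein levels in bacterial operons.
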