>Addgene plasmid #63833 | pTd-4-15-13-8 | addgene partial sequence | sequence record 108584 | mCherry-F 5'-ccccgtaatgcagaagaaga-3'
GCGCATGTATCCGGAGGACGGCGCTTTAAAAGGCGAAATCAAGATGCGCTTAAAGTTAAAAGACGGCGGT
CACTACGACGCAGAAGTTAAAACGACGTACATGGCCAAGAAACCGGTTCAGTTACCGGGCGCTTACAAAA
CCGACATCAAACTCGACATCACCAGCCACAACGAAGACTACACCATCGTCGAACAGTACGAACGCGCAGA
AGGTCGTCACAGCACCGGTGCTGAATTCGTACACCTAAGGAGGTGTACAGCATGAAACGTAAACTCGAGG
AACTTTTCACGGGGGTCGTCCCAATTCTGGTAGAATTAGACGGTGATGTAAACGGGCACAAGTTTAGCGT
CAGCGGAGAGGGCGAGGGGGACGCCACCTACGGTAAACTTACCCTTAAGTTTATTTGCACGACGGGCAAA
TTACCCGTTCCGTGGCCAACGCTCGTCACTACTTTCGGCTACGGCGTTCAGTGCTTCGCGAGATATCCGG
ATCACATGAAGCAGCACGATTTCTTCAAGTCGGCCATGCCAGAGGGTTACGTTCAGGAGAGAACTATATT
TTTCAAGGACGACGGCAATTACAAGACACGCGCCGAAGTCAAGTTCGAAGGCGATACCCTGGTTAACCGT
ATCGAGTTAAAAGGTATCGATTTTAAAGAAGACGGAAACATTCTCGGTCACAAACTCGAATACAACTATA
ACAGCCATAATGTCTACATTATGGCTGACAAACAGAAGAACGGCATTAAGGTTAACTTC
