>Addgene plasmid #63833 | pTd-4-15-13-8 | addgene partial sequence | sequence record 108585 | jkRFP-R 5'-gctttggaaccgtactggaa-3'
GCCTTTGGTAACTTTGAGTTTAGCGGTCTGGGTACCTTCGTACGGACGACCTTCGCCTTCCCCTTCGATT
TCGAACTCGTGACCGTTAACCGAGCCCTCCATGCGAACTTTAAAACGCATAAATTCTTTGATAACGTCTT
CGGAGCTCGCTTTCATGATACCTCCTTACGGAGGTATTTTTTGACGTCCTTATAGAGTTCGTCCATACCG
AGGGTGATGCCTGCCGCCGTTACAAATTCGAGAAGGACCATGTGGTCGCGCTTCTCGTTTGGATCTTTGG
AGAGCGCGCTCTGGGTGCTGAGATAATGATTGTCCGGGAGGAGGACCGGACCGTCGCCGATCGGCGTATT
CTGTTGGTAATGGTCGGCGAGCTGTACCGAGCCGTCCTCGATGTTATGACGAATCTTAAAGTTTGCTTTG
ATACCGTTCTTTTGTTTATCGGCGGTAATGTAGACGTTATCGGAAATCGCGTTATACTCTAACTTGTGAC
CTAAAATGTTGCCGTCCTCTTTGAAGTCGATACCTTTGAGTTCGATGCGATTAACGAGCGTATCGCCCTC
GAACTTAACTTCTGCGCGGGTTTTATAATTACCGTCGTCCTTGAAGAAGATGGTGCGCTCCTGTACATAG
CCTTCGGGCATAGCCGATTTGAAGAAATCGTGTTGCTTCATGTGGTCTGGATAGCGCGCGAAGCACTGGA
CGCCCCAGGTAAGGGTGGTAACTAACGT
