>Addgene plasmid #63833 | pTd-4-15-13-8 | depositor partial sequence | sequence record 109553 | Insert DNA Sequence
TCTAGAAGATTTACACACAACCATCGAGGAGGACAACAATGGTCGACAAGGGCGAAGAACTCTTTACCGG
CGTCGTCCCGATCCTGGTAGAGCTTGACGGCGATGTCAACGGTCATAAGTTTAGCGTTAGCGGCGAAGGC
GAGGGCGACGCGACGTACGGTAAATTAACCTTAAAATTCATCTGTACAACCGGTAAATTACCGGTACCGT
GGCCCACGTTAGTTACCACCCTTACCTGGGGCGTCCAGTGCTTCGCGCGCTATCCAGACCACATGAAGCA
ACACGATTTCTTCAAATCGGCTATGCCCGAAGGCTATGTACAGGAGCGCACCATCTTCTTCAAGGACGAC
GGTAATTATAAAACCCGCGCAGAAGTTAAGTTCGAGGGCGATACGCTCGTTAATCGCATCGAACTCAAAG
GTATCGACTTCAAAGAGGACGGCAACATTTTAGGTCACAAGTTAGAGTATAACGCGATTTCCGATAACGT
CTACATTACCGCCGATAAACAAAAGAACGGTATCAAAGCAAACTTTAAGATTCGTCATAACATCGAGGAC
GGCTCGGTACAGCTCGCCGACCATTACCAACAGAATACGCCGATCGGCGACGGTCCGGTCCTCCTCCCGG
ACAATCATTATCTCAGCACCCAGAGCGCGCTCTCCAAAGATCCAAACGAGAAGCGCGACCACATGGTCCT
TCTCGAATTTGTAACGGCGGCAGGCATCACCCTCGGTATGGACGAACTCTATAAGGACGTCAAAAAATAC
CTCCGTAAGGAGGTATCATGAAAGCGAGCTCCGAAGACGTTATCAAAGAATTTATGCGTTTTAAAGTTCG
CATGGAGGGCTCGGTTAACGGTCACGAGTTCGAAATCGAAGGGGAAGGCGAAGGTCGTCCGTACGAAGGT
ACCCAGACCGCTAAACTCAAAGTTACCAAAGGCGGTCCCTTACCGTTCGCTTGGGATATTTTAAGCCCGC
AGTTCCAGTACGGTTCCAAAGCTTACGTTAAACACCCGGCGGACATCCCGGACTACCTTAAATTATCCTT
CCCCGAAGGGTTTAAGTGGGAGCGCGTTATGAACTTCGAGGACGGCGGCGTCGTTACCGTTACCCAGGAC
TCCTCCCTTCAAGACGGCGAGTTCATCTACAAAGTTAAACTTCGCGGTACCAACTTCCCATCCGATGGTC
CGGTCATGCAGAAGAAGACCATGGGTTGGGAAGCTTCCACCGAGCGCATGTATCCGGAGGACGGCGCTTT
AAAAGGCGAAATCAAGATGCGCTTAAAGTTAAAAGACGGCGGTCACTACGACGCAGAAGTTAAAACGACG
TACATGGCCAAGAAACCGGTTCAGTTACCGGGCGCTTACAAAACCGACATCAAACTCGACATCACCAGCC
ACAACGAAGACTACACCATCGTCGAACAGTACGAACGCGCAGAAGGTCGTCACAGCACCGGTGCTGAATT
CGTACACCTAAGGAGGTGTACAGCATGAAACGTAAACTCGAGGAACTTTTCACGGGGGTCGTCCCAATTC
TGGTAGAATTAGACGGTGATGTAAACGGGCACAAGTTTAGCGTCAGCGGAGAGGGCGAGGGGGACGCCAC
CTACGGTAAACTTACCCTTAAGTTTATTTGCACGACGGGCAAATTACCCGTTCCGTGGCCAACGCTCGTC
ACTACTTTCGGCTACGGCGTTCAGTGCTTCGCGAGATATCCGGATCACATGAAGCAGCACGATTTCTTCA
AGTCGGCCATGCCAGAGGGTTACGTTCAGGAGAGAACTATATTTTTCAAGGACGACGGCAATTACAAGAC
ACGCGCCGAAGTCAAGTTCGAAGGCGATACCCTGGTTAACCGTATCGAGTTAAAAGGTATCGATTTTAAA
GAAGACGGAAACATTCTCGGTCACAAACTCGAATACAACTATAACAGCCATAATGTCTACATTATGGCTG
ACAAACAGAAGAACGGCATTAAGGTTAACTTCAAAATTCGCCACAACATCGAAGACGGTAGCGTCCAACT
AGCAGACCATTATCAACAAAATACTCCTATCGGCGACGGCCCAGTCCTTTTACCAGACAACCATTACCTT
AGCACACAAAGCGCCCTTAGCAAAGATCCCAACGAGAAGCGCGACCACATGGTCCTTCTCGAATTTGTCA
CAGCGGCAGGGATCACCCACGGCATGGACGAACTCTACAAATAATAATTAATTAAAAAAAAAAACCCCGC
CCCTGACAGGGCGGGGTTTTTTTTTCTAATATGCGGCCGCCATCAAATAAAACGAAAGGCTCAGTCGAAA
GACTGGGCCTTTCGTTTTATCTGTTGTTTGTCGGTGAACGCTCTCCTGAGTAGGACAAATCCGCCGCCCT
AGAGCATGC
