>Addgene plasmid #63833 | pTd-4-15-13-8 | addgene partial sequence | sequence record 109572 | CAT-R 5'-GCAACTGACTGAAATGCCTC-3'
TATATCCAGTGATTTTTTTCTCCATTTTAGCTTCCTTAGCTCCTGAAAATCTCGATAACTCAAAAAATAC
GCCCGGTAGTGATCTTATTTCATTATGGTGAAAGTTGGAACCTCTTACGTGAACCTAGGCCTTACTGCAG
ATCACACTGGCTCACCTTCGGGTGGGCCTTTCTGCGTTTATATACTAGAGAGAGAATATAAAAAGCCAGA
TTATTAATCCGGCTTTTTTATTATTTAGGATCCATTGACGGCTAGCTCAGTCCAAGGTACAGTGCTAGCT
TCTAGAAGATTTACACACAACCATCGAGGAGGACAACAATGGTCGACAAGGGCGAAGAACTCTTTACCGG
CGTCGTCCCGATCCTGGTAGAGCTTGACGGCGATGTCAACGGTCATAAGTTTAGCGTTAGCGGCGAAGGC
GAGGGCGACGCGACGTACGGTAAATTAACCTTAAAATTCATCTGTACAACCGGTAAATTACCGGTACCGT
GGCCCACGTTAGTTACCACCCTTACCTGGGGCGTCCAGTGCTTCGCGCGCTATCCAGACCACATGAAGCA
ACACGATTTCTTCAAATCGGCTATGCCCGAAGGCTATGTACAGGAGCGCACCATCTTCTTCAAGGACGAC
GGTAATTATAAAACCCGCGCAGAAGTTAAGTTCGAGGGCGATACGCTCGTTAATCGCATCGAACTCAAAG
GTATCGACTTC
